Addgene plasmid #162684: pCJ211
Purpose: pET-21b(+) based plasmid for expression of the putative MHETase from Hydrogenophaga sp. PML113 (Genbank WP_083293388.1) with deletion of the predicted signal peptide (Lys2:Gly19), with C-terminal His tag, codon optimized for expression in E. coli K12.
Depositing lab: Gregg Beckham. Depositing organization: National Laboratory of the Rockies (NLR). Publication: Characterization and engineering of a two-enzyme system for plastics depolymerization. Knott BC, Erickson E, Allen MD, Gado JE, Graham R, Kearns FL, Pardo I, Topuzlu E, Anderson JJ, Austin HP, Dominick G, Johnson CW, Rorrer NA, Szostkiewicz CJ, Copie V, Payne CM, Woodcock HL, Donohoe BS, Beckham GT, McGeehan JE. Proc Natl Acad Sci U S A. 2020 Oct 13;117(41):25476-25485. doi: 10.1073/pnas.2006753117. Epub 2020 Sep 28. PubMed 32989159.
Backbone
  Vector backbone: pET-21b(+)
  Backbone manufacturer: EMD Biosciences
  Backbone size w/o insert (bp): 5367
  Vector type: Bacterial Expression
Growth in bacteria
  Bacterial resistance: Ampicillin, 100 μg/mL
  Growth temperature: 37°C
  Growth strain: NEB Stable
  Copy number: High Copy
Gene/Insert
  Gene/Insert name: Putative MHETase from Hydrogenophaga sp. PML113 (Genbank WP_083293388.1) without 19 residue signal peptide
  Species: Hydrogenophaga sp. PML113
  Mutation: deltaK2:G19; codon optimized for expression in E. coli K12
  Promoter: T7/lac
  Tag / fusion protein: His (C terminal on backbone)
  Cloning method: Gibson Cloning
Terms and licenses: Academic/Nonprofit Terms; Industry Terms: Not Available to Industry
How to cite: pCJ211 was a gift from Gregg Beckham (Addgene plasmid # 162684 ; http://n2t.net/addgene:162684 ; RRID:Addgene_162684)
