[The description below was written by a language model from this plasmid's Addgene catalogue record and pLannotate feature annotations shown in this document.]
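Description:
pCJ211 is a bacterial expression plasmid built on the pET-21b(+) backbone for producing a putative MHETase from Hydrogenophaga sp. PML113 in E. coli. The sequenced construct is about 7.1 kb. It is maintained through a ColE1/pBR322-type origin accompanied by the bom mobility region and the rop gene, and it also carries an f1 phage origin. Selection is by ampicillin via the bla β-lactamase gene under its own promoter. The short tetracycline-resistance fragments and the small predicted E. coli open reading frame flagged in the annotation are non-functional remnants of the pBR322 lineage rather than working markers.

The insert was introduced by Gibson cloning and is codon optimized for E. coli K12. It lacks the predicted signal peptide (residues Lys2 through Gly19 deleted), so the protein should be made in the cytoplasm rather than directed for export. The annotation software labels this coding region as a fragment of the Ideonella sakaiensis MHETase, which reflects homology to that characterised enzyme and not the actual source organism. Transcription is driven by a T7 promoter with an adjacent lac operator, followed by the T7 gene 10 ribosome binding site, and ends at the T7 terminator. The plasmid-borne lacI gene supplies repressor, so expression is held off until induced with IPTG in a host that provides T7 RNA polymerase. A backbone-encoded C-terminal His tag allows metal-affinity purification; the annotated "9xHis fragment" spans only six codons, and the "SET1" hit downstream is most likely just backbone sequence. According to the record, the plasmid serves for recombinant production of this MHETase homologue, deposited in the context of work on a two-enzyme system for plastics depolymerization.
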