Features (pLannotate 1.2.2; 19 found; start..end, strand, type, name):
     12..440     +  rep_origin     f1 ori (sequence partly withheld): f1 bacteriophage origin of replication; arrow indicates direction of (+) strand synthesis
    493..597     +  promoter       AmpR promoter: bla
    598..1458    +  CDS            AmpR: β-lactamase; bla; confers resistance to ampicillin, carbenicillin, and related antibiotics
   1629..2217    +  rep_origin     ori: high-copy-number ColE1/pMB1/pBR322/pUC origin of replication
   2403..2542    -  misc_feature   bom: basis of mobility region from pBR322
   2644..2835    -  CDS            rop: Rop protein, which maintains plasmids at low copy number; rop
   2852..3232    +  CDS            YPB1_ECOLX: Protein predicted: Swiss-Prot protein existence level 4. From Escherichia coli.
   3304..3595    -  CDS            TcR (fragment): tetracycline efflux protein; tet; confers resistance to tetracycline
   3610..3631    -  protein_bind   CAP binding site: CAP binding activates transcription in the presence of cAMP. E. coli catabolite activator protein
   3644..4726    -  CDS            lacI: lac repressor; lacI; The lac repressor binds to the lac operator to inhibit transcription in E. coli. This inhibition can be relieved by adding lactose or isopropyl-β-D-thiogalactopyranoside (IPTG).
   4727..4804    -  promoter       lacI promoter: lacI
   4812..5091    -  CDS            TcR (fragment): tetracycline efflux protein; tet; confers resistance to tetracycline
   5113..5131    +  promoter       T7 promoter: promoter for bacteriophage T7 RNA polymerase
   5132..5156    +  protein_bind   lac operator: The lac repressor binds to the lac operator to inhibit transcription in E. coli. This inhibition can be relieved by adding lactose or isopropyl-β-D-thiogalactopyranoside (IPTG). lac repressor encoded by lacI
   5171..5193    +  RBS            RBS: efficient ribosome binding site from bacteriophage T7 gene 10 (Olins and Rangwala, 1989)
   5243..6922    +  CDS            MHETH_IDESA (fragment): Experimental evidence at protein level: Swiss-Prot protein existence level 1. Involved in the degradation and assimilation of the plastic poly(ethylene terephthalate) (PET), which allows I.sakaiensis to use PET as its major energy and carbon source for growth. Likely acts synergistically with PETase to depolymerize PET. Catalyzes the hydrolysis of mono(2-hydroxyethyl) terephthalate (MHET) into its two environmentally benign monomers, terephthalate and ethylene glycol. Does not show activity against PET, bis(hydroxyethyl) terephthalate (BHET), pNP-aliphatic esters or typical aromatic ester comp
   6929..6946    +  CDS            9xHis (fragment): 9xHis affinity tag
   6956..7005    +  CDS            SET1 (fragment): solubility-enhancement tag derived from T7 phage gene 10B
   7013..7060    +  terminator     T7 terminator: transcription terminator for bacteriophage T7 RNA polymerase
>Addgene plasmid #162684 | pCJ211 | addgene full sequence | sequence record 321526 | Addgene NGS Result
TGGCGAATGGG
[124 nt withheld, positions 12-135]
C
[91 nt withheld, positions 137-227]
A
[49 nt withheld, positions 229-277]
CCTTTGACGTTGGAGTCCACGTTCTTT
[37 nt withheld, positions 305-341]
ACCCTATCTCGGTCTATTCTTTTGATTTATAAGGGATTTTGCCGATTTCGGCCTATTGGTTAAAAAATGA
GCTGATTTAACAAAAATTTAACGCGAATTTTAACAAAATATTAACGCTTACAATTTAGGTGGCACTTTTC
GGGGAAATGTGCGCGGAACCCCTATTTGTTTATTTTTCTAAATACATTCAAATATGTATCCGCTCATGAG
ACAATAACCCTGATAAATGCTTCAATAATATTGAAAAAGGAAGAGTATGAGTATTCAACATTTCCGTGTC
GCCCTTATTCCCTTTTTTGCGGCATTTTGCCTTCCTGTTTTTGCTCACCCAGAAACGCTGGTGAAAGTAA
AAGATGCTGAAGATCAGTTGGGTGCACGAGTGGGTTACATCGAACTGGATCTCAACAGCGGTAAGATCCT
TGAGAGTTTTCGCCCCGAAGAACGTTTTCCAATGATGAGCACTTTTAAAGTTCTGCTATGTGGCGCGGTA
TTATCCCGTATTGACGCCGGGCAAGAGCAACTCGGTCGCCGCATACACTATTCTCAGAATGACTTGGTTG
AGTACTCACCAGTCACAGAAAAGCATCTTACGGATGGCATGACAGTAAGAGAATTATGCAGTGCTGCCAT
AACCATGAGTGATAACACTGCGGCCAACTTACTTCTGACAACGATCGGAGGACCGAAGGAGCTAACCGCT
TTTTTGCACAACATGGGGGATCATGTAACTCGCCTTGATCGTTGGGAACCGGAGCTGAATGAAGCCATAC
CAAACGACGAGCGTGACACCACGATGCCTGCAGCAATGGCAACAACGTTGCGCAAACTATTAACTGGCGA
ACTACTTACTCTAGCTTCCCGGCAACAATTAATAGACTGGATGGAGGCGGATAAAGTTGCAGGACCACTT
CTGCGCTCGGCCCTTCCGGCTGGCTGGTTTATTGCTGATAAATCTGGAGCCGGTGAGCGTGGGTCTCGCG
GTATCATTGCAGCACTGGGGCCAGATGGTAAGCCCTCCCGTATCGTAGTTATCTACACGACGGGGAGTCA
GGCAACTATGGATGAACGAAATAGACAGATCGCTGAGATAGGTGCCTCACTGATTAAGCATTGGTAACTG
TCAGACCAAGTTTACTCATATATACTTTAGATTGATTTAAAACTTCATTTTTAATTTAAAAGGATCTAGG
TGAAGATCCTTTTTGATAATCTCATGACCAAAATCCCTTAACGTGAGTTTTCGTTCCACTGAGCGTCAGA
CCCCGTAGAAAAGATCAAAGGATCTTCTTGAGATCCTTTTTTTCTGCGCGTAATCTGCTGCTTGCAAACA
AAAAAACCACCGCTACCAGCGGTGGTTTGTTTGCCGGATCAAGAGCTACCAACTCTTTTTCCGAAGGTAA
CTGGCTTCAGCAGAGCGCAGATACCAAATACTGTCCTTCTAGTGTAGCCGTAGTTAGGCCACCACTTCAA
GAACTCTGTAGCACCGCCTACATACCTCGCTCTGCTAATCCTGTTACCAGTGGCTGCTGCCAGTGGCGAT
AAGTCGTGTCTTACCGGGTTGGACTCAAGACGATAGTTACCGGATAAGGCGCAGCGGTCGGGCTGAACGG
GGGGTTCGTGCACACAGCCCAGCTTGGAGCGAACGACCTACACCGAACTGAGATACCTACAGCGTGAGCT
ATGAGAAAGCGCCACGCTTCCCGAAGGGAGAAAGGCGGACAGGTATCCGGTAAGCGGCAGGGTCGGAACA
GGAGAGCGCACGAGGGAGCTTCCAGGGGGAAACGCCTGGTATCTTTATAGTCCTGTCGGGTTTCGCCACC
TCTGACTTGAGCGTCGATTTTTGTGATGCTCGTCAGGGGGGCGGAGCCTATGGAAAAACGCCAGCAACGC
GGCCTTTTTACGGTTCCTGGCCTTTTGCTGGCCTTTTGCTCACATGTTCTTTCCTGCGTTATCCCCTGAT
TCTGTGGATAACCGTATTACCGCCTTTGAGTGAGCTGATACCGCTCGCCGCAGCCGAACGACCGAGCGCA
GCGAGTCAGTGAGCGAGGAAGCGGAAGAGCGCCTGATGCGGTATTTTCTCCTTACGCATCTGTGCGGTAT
TTCACACCGCAATGGTGCACTCTCAGTACAATCTGCTCTGATGCCGCATAGTTAAGCCAGTATACACTCC
GCTATCGCTACGTGACTGGGTCATGGCTGCGCCCCGACACCCGCCAACACCCGCTGACGCGCCCTGACGG
GCTTGTCTGCTCCCGGCATCCGCTTACAGACAAGCTGTGACCGTCTCCGGGAGCTGCATGTGTCAGAGGT
TTTCACCGTCATCACCGAAACGCGCGAGGCAGCTGCGGTAAAGCTCATCAGCGTGGTCGTGAAGCGATTC
ACAGATGTCTGCCTGTTCATCCGCGTCCAGCTCGTTGAGTTTCTCCAGAAGCGTTAATGTCTGGCTTCTG
ATAAAGCGGGCCATGTTAAGGGCGGTTTTTTCCTGTTTGGTCACTGATGCCTCCGTGTAAGGGGGATTTC
TGTTCATGGGGGTAATGATACCGATGAAACGAGAGAGGATGCTCACGATACGGGTTACTGATGATGAACA
TGCCCGGTTACTGGAACGTTGTGAGGGTAAACAACTGGCGGTATGGATGCGGCGGGACCAGAGAAAAATC
ACTCAGGGTCAATGCCAGCGCTTCGTTAATACAGATGTAGGTGTTCCACAGGGTAGCCAGCAGCATCCTG
CGATGCAGATCCGGAACATAATGGTGCAGGGCGCTGACTTCCGCGTTTCCAGACTTTACGAAACACGGAA
ACCGAAGACCATTCATGTTGTTGCTCAGGTCGCAGACGTTTTGCAGCAGCAGTCGCTTCACGTTCGCTCG
CGTATCGGTGATTCATTCTGCTAACCAGTAAGGCAACCCCGCCAGCCTAGCCGGGTCCTCAACGACAGGA
GCACGATCATGCGCACCCGTGGGGCCGCCATGCCGGCGATAATGGCCTGCTTCTCGCCGAAACGTTTGGT
GGCGGGACCAGTGACGAAGGCTTGAGCGAGGGCGTGCAAGATTCCGAATACCGCAAGCGACAGGCCGATC
ATCGTCGCGCTCCAGCGAAAGCGGTCCTCGCCGAAAATGACCCAGAGCGCTGCCGGCACCTGTCCTACGA
GTTGCATGATAAAGAAGACAGTCATAAGTGCGGCGACGATAGTCATGCCCCGCGCCCACCGGAAGGAGCT
GACTGGGTTGAAGGCTCTCAAGGGCATCGGTCGAGATCCCGGTGCCTAATGAGTGAGCTAACTTACATTA
ATTGCGTTGCGCTCACTGCCCGCTTTCCAGTCGGGAAACCTGTCGTGCCAGCTGCATTAATGAATCGGCC
AACGCGCGGGGAGAGGCGGTTTGCGTATTGGGCGCCAGGGTGGTTTTTCTTTTCACCAGTGAGACGGGCA
ACAGCTGATTGCCCTTCACCGCCTGGCCCTGAGAGAGTTGCAGCAAGCGGTCCACGCTGGTTTGCCCCAG
CAGGCGAAAATCCTGTTTGATGGTGGTTAACGGCGGGATATAACATGAGCTGTCTTCGGTATCGTCGTAT
CCCACTACCGAGATATCCGCACCAACGCGCAGCCCGGACTCGGTAATGGCGCGCATTGCGCCCAGCGCCA
TCTGATCGTTGGCAACCAGCATCGCAGTGGGAACGATGCCCTCATTCAGCATTTGCATGGTTTGTTGAAA
ACCGGACATGGCACTCCAGTCGCCTTCCCGTTCCGCTATCGGCTGAATTTGATTGCGAGTGAGATATTTA
TGCCAGCCAGCCAGACGCAGACGCGCCGAGACAGAACTTAATGGGCCCGCTAACAGCGCGATTTGCTGGT
GACCCAATGCGACCAGATGCTCCACGCCCAGTCGCGTACCGTCTTCATGGGAGAAAATAATACTGTTGAT
GGGTGTCTGGTCAGAGACATCAAGAAATAACGCCGGAACATTAGTGCAGGCAGCTTCCACAGCAATGGCA
TCCTGGTCATCCAGCGGATAGTTAATGATCAGCCCACTGACGCGTTGCGCGAGAAGATTGTGCACCGCCG
CTTTACAGGCTTCGACGCCGCTTCGTTCTACCATCGACACCACCACGCTGGCACCCAGTTGATCGGCGCG
AGATTTAATCGCCGCGACAATTTGCGACGGCGCGTGCAGGGCCAGACTGGAGGTGGCAACGCCAATCAGC
AACGACTGTTTGCCCGCCAGTTGTTGTGCCACGCGGTTGGGAATGTAATTCAGCTCCGCCATCGCCGCTT
CCACTTTTTCCCGCGTTTTCGCAGAAACGTGGCTGGCCTGGTTCACCACGCGGGAAACGGTCTGATAAGA
GACACCGGCATACTCTGCGACATCGTATAACGTTACTGGTTTCACATTCACCACCCTGAATTGACTCTCT
TCCGGGCGCTATCATGCCATACCGCGAAAGGTTTTGCGCCATTCGATGGTGTCCGGGATCTCGACGCTCT
CCCTTATGCGACTCCTGCATTAGGAAGCAGCCCAGTAGTAGGTTGAGGCCGTTGAGCACCGCCGCCGCAA
GGAATGGTGCATGCAAGGAGATGGCGCCCAACAGTCCCCCGGCCACGGGGCCTGCCACCATACCCACGCC
GAAACAAGCGCTCATGAGCCCGAAGTGGCGAGCCCGATCTTCCCCATCGGTGATGTCGGCGATATAGGCG
CCAGCAACCGCACCTGTGGCGCCGGTGATGCCGGCCACGATGCGTCCGGCGTAGAGGATCGAGATCTCGA
TCCCGCGAAATTAATACGACTCACTATAGGGGAATTGTGAGCGGATAACAATTCCCCTCTAGAAATAATT
TTGTTTAACTTTAAGAAGGAGATATACATATGTGCGGTAGCGTTCCGGATAACACCAGCAATGAACCGAC
GGTTCCGCTGGCATCCAAAGAATTGTGCGAGGGCATCGCGTCTGGTGCGACCAAAGTAAACTGGCCGAAC
CAGAACACCGTCGTAAAAGCTTCAGTTTGGCACGCTGTTACCCCGGCAACCGCCAACGCCCCGGAACTGC
CGGAACATTGCGAGGTCACTGGCTCTATCAACCAGCGTACTGGCGTGGACGGCTATCCGTATGAAATCAA
AATGCGTCTGCGCATGCCGGCAGATTGGAACGGCCGTTTCTTCATGGAAGGCGGTGGAGGTACTAACGGG
AGCCTGTCTGCCGCTCTGGGTTCGCTGGGCGGTGGTCAGACCAGCAATGCTCTGAGCCGTCGTTTCGCTA
CCGTTTCTACCGATGGTGGTCATGATAACGCAGTGAACAACAATCCGGCGGCGCTGGGTTCGGTCGCTTT
CGGCATGGACCCGCAGGCTCGCCTGGATCATGGTTACAACTCATACGATCAGGTTACCCTGGCGGGCAAG
TCAGCAGTAAGCACTTTTTACGGGCGCGGCCCGGACAAATCATACTTCATCGGCTGTTCCGAAGGCGGTC
GTGAGGGCATGATGTTCAGCCAGCGTTTCCCGGCGCACTATGACGGCATCGTCGCCGGTGCACCGGGCTA
CCAGCTGCCGAAAGCAGGCATCAGCGGTGCATGGACAACGCAATCTCTGGCACCAGCGGCCGTTGGTGTT
GACCCGGACGGTGCACCGCTGGTGAACAAATCCTTCAGCGATCCGGACCTGTATCTGCTGACTCAGGCAA
TCCTGGGCAGCTGCGACGCTCTGGACGGTCTGGCTGACGGTATCGTCGGCAATTATTCCGCGTGTCAGTC
GCTGTTTGACCCGTCTACCGCCTTGAACCCTGCGACGGGACAACCACTGCGTTGCACGGGCGCTAAGACC
GACGACTGCCTAAGCCCGGTTCAGGTGGATGCGATCAAACGTGCTATGTCCGGTCCAGTTGATACTGCCG
GAACCGCCCTGTATAACAAATGGCCGTGGGATACCGGTATGTCGGGCCTGAACGGCACCACTTATTTCCA
GGGCTGGCGCAGCTGGTGGCTGGGCTCCTACGACAGCTCTACTAACAACGCGCAGCGTGTTAACGGCAGC
AGCGCACGCTCTTGGCTGGTAGATTTCGCTACTCCGCCGGAACCTGTACCGCTGAACCAGGTGGCCACTC
GTATGATGAACTTTGATTTTGATGTTGACCCGCCGAAAATCTTTGCTACCTCTGGTCTCTTTACCCAGCC
GTCCATGCAATGGCACGGTGCCACCTCAACCGATCTGAACGCTTTTCGCTCTCGCGGTGGCAAGCTGATG
CTGTACCACGGCATGGCTGACGCGGCATTCAGCGCACTGGATACCATTGCTTATTATGAGCGCCTGAGCA
CCGCAATGCCTTCCGTGTCCGACTTTTCTCGCCTGTTTCTGGTGCCTGGTATGGGGCACTGTTCCGGCGG
TCCGGGCACCGATCGCTTTGATATGCTGACTCCGCTGGTGGCGTGGGTTGAGAACGGTACTGCACCGGCT
CGCGTCGAAGCGTCGTCCTCCACTCCGGGTTACTTCGGTGTTTCGGCCCGCAGCCGCCCCCTGTGCCCGC
ATCCGCAGATTGCACGTTATACCGGGTCCGGCGACATTAACGAAGCCACCAACTTTGTATGCGGTAACCC
GCTCGAGCACCACCACCACCACCACTGAGATCCGGCTGCTAACAAAGCCCGAAAGGAAGCTGAGTTGGCT
GCTGCCACCGCTGAGCAATAACTAGCATAACCCCTTGGGGCCTCTAAACGGGTCTTGAGGGGTTTTTTGC
TGAAAGGAGGAACTATATCCGGAT
